>Addgene plasmid #13372 | pMXs-c-Myc-T58A | addgene full sequence | sequence record 106074 | Addgene NGS Result
ACACGACGGGGAGTCAGGCAACTATGGATGAACGAAATAGACAGATCGCTGAGATAGGTGCCTCACTGAT
TAAGCATTGGTAACTGTCAGACCAAGTTTACTCATATATACTTTAGATTGATTTGCGGCCGGCCGCAAAA
GGATCTAGGTGAAGATCCTTTTTGATAATCTCATGACCAAAATCCCTTAACGTGAGTTTTCGTTCCACTG
AGCGTCAGACCCCGTAGAAAAGATCAAAGGATCTTCTTGAGATCCTTTTTTTCTGCGCGTAATCTGCTGC
TTGCAAACAAAAAAACCACCGCTACCAGCGGTGGTTTGTTTGCCGGATCAAGAGCTACCAACTCTTTTTC
CGAAGGTAACTGGCTTCAGCAGAGCGCAGATACCAAATACTGTTCTTCTAGTGTAGCCGTAGTTAGGCCA
CCACTTCAAGAACTCTGTAGCACCGCCTACATACCTCGCTCTGCTAATCCTGTTACCAGTGGCTGCTGCC
AGTGGCGATAAGTCGTGTCTTACCGGGTTGGACTCAAGACGATAGTTACCGGATAAGGCGCAGCGGTCGG
GCTGAACGGGGGGTTCGTGCACACAGCCCAGCTTGGAGCGAACGACCTACACCGAACTGAGATACCTACA
GCGTGAGCTATGAGAAAGCGCCACGCTTCCCGAAGGGAGAAAGGCGGACAGGTATCCGGTAAGCGGCAGG
GTCGGAACAGGAGAGCGCACGAGGGAGCTTCCAGGGGGAAACGCCTGGTATCTTTATAGTCCTGTCGGGT
TTCGCCACCTCTGACTTGAGCGTCGATTTTTGTGATGCTCGTCAGGGGGGCGGAGCCTATGGAAAAACGC
CAGCAACGCGGCCTTTTTACGGTTCCTGGCCTTTTGCTGGCCTTTTGCTCACATGTTCTTTCCTGCGTTA
TCCCCTGATTCTGTGGATAACCGTATTACCGCCTTTGAGTGAGCTGATACCGCTCGCCGCAGCCGAACGA
CCGAGCGCAGCGAGTCAGTGAGCGAGGAAGCGGAAGAGCGCCCAATACGCAAACCGCCTCTCCCCGCGCG
TTGGCCGATTCATTAATGCAACTATGGCCATTTAATGTAAATACTTAAGAAAAAAAACCAAATTAATTTT
GATACATGCTGCATGTGAAAGACCCCCGCTGACGGGTAGTCAATCACTCAGAGGAGACCCTCCCAAGGAA
CAGCGAGACCACAAGTCGGATGCAACTGCAAGAGGGTTTATTGGATACACGGGTACCCGGGCGACTCAGT
CAATCGGAGGACTGGCGCGCCGAGTGAGGGGTTGTGGGCTCTTTTATTGAGCTCGGGGAGCAGAAGCGCG
CGAACAGAAGCGAGAAGCGAACTGATTGGTTAGTTCAAATAAGGCACAGGGTCATTTCAGGTCCTTGGGG
CACCCTGGAAACATCTGATGGTTCTCTAGAAACTGCTGAGGGCTGGACCGCATCTGGGGACCATCTGTTC
TTGGCCCTGAGCCGGGGCAGGAACTGCTTACCACAGATATCCTGTTTGGCCCATATTCAGCTGTTCCATC
TGTTCTTGGCCCTGAGCCGGGGCAGGAACTGCTTACCACAGATATCCTGTTTGGCCCATATTCAGCTGTT
CCATCTGTTCCTGACCTTGATCTGAACTTCTCTATTCTCAGTTATGTATTTTTCCATGCCTTGCAAAATG
GCGTTACTTAAGCTAGCTTGCCAAACCTACAGGTGGGGTCTTTCATTCCCCCCTTTTTCTGGAGACTAAA
TAAAATCTTTTATTTTATCGTCGACCACTGTGCTGGCGGCCGCTCGAGTTTAAATAGTACATAATGGATT
TCCTTACGCGAAATACGGGCAGACATGGCCTGCCCGGTTATTATTATTTTTGACACCAGACCAACTGGTA
ATGGTAGCGACCGGCGCTCAGCTGGAATATCACCACTTTGTACAAGAAAGCTGGGTCGGCGCGCCCACCC
TTTTATGCACCAGAGTTTCGAAGCTGTTCGAGTTTGTGTTTCAACTGTTCTCGTCGTTTCCTCAATAAGT
CCTTTTCAGAGGTGAGCTTGTGCTCGTCTGCTTGAATGGACAGGATGTAGGCGGTGGCTTTTTTGAGGAT
CACTACCTTGGGGGCCTTTTCGTTGTTTTCCAATTCAGGGATCTGGTCACGCAGGGCAAAAAAGCTGCGC
TTCAGCTCGTTCCTCCTCTGACGTTCCAAGACGTTGTGTGTCCGCCTCTTGTCGTTTTCCTCCGTGTCTG
AGGACCTGGGGCTGGAGCACTTGCGGTTGTTGCTGATCTGCTTCAGGACCCTGCCACTGTCCAACTTGGC
CCTCTTGGCAGCTGGATAGTCCTTCCTTGTGGAGGGGGGTGCGGCGTAGTTGTGCTGGTGAGTGGAGACG
TGGCACCTCTTGAGGACCAGTGGGCTGTGCGGAGGTTTGCTGTGGCCTCGGGATGGAGATGAGCCCGACT
CCGACCTCTTGGCAGGGGTTTGCCTCTTCTCCACAGACACCACATCAATTTCTTCCTCATCTTCTTGCTC
TTCTTCAGAGTCGCTGCTGGTGGTGGGCGGTGTCTCCTCATGCAGCACTAGGGGCTCAGGGCTGGCCCGT
GGGGAGGACTCGGAGGACAGCAGCGAGTCCGAGGAAGGAGAGAAGGCCGTGGAATCGGACGAGGTACAGG
ATTTGGGCGAGCTGCTGTCGTTGAGCGGGTAGGGAAAGACCACTGAGGGGTCAATGCACTCGGACGCGGC
GGCGGTGAGGTCCTGCAGGTACAGGCTGGAGGTGGAGCAGACGCTGTGCCCGCGGGCGGGGCTCAGGCTG
GTGCTGTCTTTGCGCGCAGCCTGGTAGGAGGCCAGCTTCTCCGAGACCAGCTTGGCAGCGGCTGAGAAAC
CGCTCCACATACAGTCCTGGATGATGATGTTCTTGATGAAGGTCTCGTCGTCAGGATCGCAGATGAAGCT
CTGGTTCACCATGTCTCCTCCAAGTAACTCGGTCATCATCTCCAGCTGATCGGCGGTGGAGAAGTTGCCA
CCGCCGCCGTCATCGTCTTCCCTTGGGGAGAAGGACGTAGCGACCGCAACATAGGATGGAGAGCAGAGCC
CGGAGCGGCGGCTCGGGGACAGGGGCGGGGCGGGAAGCAGCTCGAATTTCTTCCAGATATCCTCACTGGG
CGCGGGCGGCTGCAGCTCGCTCTGCTGTTGCTGGTGATAGAAATTCTCTTCCTCGTCGCAGATGAAATAG
GGCTGTACGGAGTCGTAGTCGAGGTCATAGTTCCTGTTGGTGAAGTTCACGTTGAGGGGCATGGTGAAGG
GGGCGGCCGCGGAGCCTGCTTTTTTGTACAAACTTGTGATTTCCCGTACCACCACACTGGGATCCTTAAT
TAACTAGCTAGATCCGGCAGTCTAGAGGATGGTCCACCCCCGGGGTCGGCAGCCTTCACGTGGGCGGCGT
GTATCCAAGCTGCGATGCCGTCTACTTTGAGGGCGGTGGGGGTGGTCAGCAGGACTGTGTAAGGTCCTTT
CCAGCGAGGTTCTAGGTTCTTAGTCTGGTGTCGGCGGACCCACACTGTGTCGCCGACTCGGTAAGGGTGA
GGTACCACCGGTCGGTCCAGTTGTTCTTGGTAGGCTGCCGCCAGAGGTCTCCAGACTTCGTGCTGGACTA
AGTAGAGAGCCTGTAAGTGAGCTTGGAGAGAGGGGCTGTTAGTAACTCTTGTCATGTCAGGGTCAGGGAA
GTTTACAAGGGGCGGGGGTGCCCCATATAAGATCTCATATGGCCATATGGGGGCGCCTAGAGAAGGAGTG
AGGGCTGGATAAAGGGAGGATCGAGGCGGGGTCGAACGAGGAGGTTCAAGGGGGAGAGACGGGGCGGATG
GAGGAAGAGGAGGCGGAGGCTTAGGGTGTACAAAGGGCTTGACCCAGGGAGGGGGGTCAAAAGCCAAGGC
TTCCCAGGTCACGATGTAGGGGACCTGGTCTGGGTGTCCATGCGGGCCAGGTGAAAAGACCTTGATCTTA
ACCTGGGTGATGAGGTCTCGGTTAAAGGTGCCGTCTCGCGGCCATCCGACGTTAAAGGTTGGCCATTCTG
CAGAGCAGAAGGTAACCCAACGTCTCTTCTTGACATCTACCGACTGGTTGTGAGCGATCCGCTCGACATC
TTTCCAGTGACCTAAGGTCAAACTTAAGGGAGTGGTAACAGTCTGGCCCTAATTTTCAGACAAATACAGA
AACACAGTCAGACAGAGACAACACAGAACGATGCTGCAGCAGACAAGACGCGCGGCGCGGCTTCGGTCCC
AAACCGAAAGCAAAAATTCAGACGGAGGCGGGAACTGTTTTAGGTTCTCGTCTCCTACCAGAACCACATA
TCCCTCCTATTAGGGGGGTGCACCAAAGAGTCCAAAACGATCGGGATTTTTGGACTCAGGTCGGGCCACA
AAAACGGCCCCCGAAGTCCCTGGGACGTCTCCCAGGGTTGCGGCCGGGTGTTCCGAACTCGTCAGTTCCA
CCACGGGTCCGCCAGATACAGAGCTAGTTAGCTAACTAGTACCGACGCAGGCGCATAAAATCAGTCATAG
ACACTAGACAATCGGACAGACACAGATAAGTTGCTGGCCAGCTTACCTCCCGGTGGTGGGTCGGTGGTCC
CTGGGCAGGGGTCTCCCGATCCCGGACGAGCCCCCAAATGAAAGACCCCCGCTGACGGGTAGTCAATCAC
TCAGAGGAGACCCTCCCAAGGAACAGCGAGACCACAAGTCGGATGCAACTGCAAGAGGGTTTATTGGATA
CACGGGTACCCGGGCGACTCAGTCAATCGGAGGACTGGCGCCCCGAGTGAGGGGTTGTGGGCTCTTTTAT
TGAGCTCGGGGAGCAGAAGCGCGCGAACAGAAGCGAGAAGCGAACTGATTGGTTAGTTCAAATAAGGCAC
AGGGTCATTTCAGGTCCTTGGGGCACCCTGGAAACATCTGATGGTTCTCTAGAAACTGCTGAGGGCTGGA
CCGCATCTGGGGACCATCTGTTCTTGGCCCTGAGCCGGGGCAGGAACTGCTTACCACAGATATCCTGTTT
GGCCCATATTCAGCTGTTCCATCTGTTCTTGGCCCTGAGCCGGGGCAGGAACTGCTTACCACAGATATCC
TGTTTGGCCCATATTCAGCTGTTCCATCTGTTCCTGACCTTGATCTGAACTTTTCTATTCTCAGTTATGT
ATTTTTCCATGCCTTGCAAAATGGCGTTACTTAAGCTAGCTTGCCAAACCTACAGGTGGGGTCTTTCATT
ATGCAGGTGGCACTTTTCGGGGAAATGTGCGCGGAACCCCTATTTGTTTATTTTTCTAAATACATTCAAA
TATGTATCCGCTCATGAGACAATAACCCTGATAAATGCTTCAATAATATTGAAAAAGGAAGAGTATGAGT
ATTCAACATTTCCGTGTCGCCCTTATTCCCTTTTTTGCGGCATTTTGCCTTCCTGTTTTTGCTCACCCAG
AAACGCTGGTGAAAGTAAAAGATGCTGAAGATCAGTTGGGTGCACGAGTGGGTTACATCGAACTGGATCT
CAACAGCGGTAAGATCCTTGAGAGTTTTCGCCCCGAAGAACGTTTTCCAATGATGAGCACTTTTAAAGTT
CTGCTATGTGGCGCGGTATTATCCCGTATTGACGCCGGGCAAGAGCAACTCGGTCGCCGCATACACTATT
CTCAGAATGACTTGGTTGAGTACTCACCAGTCACAGAAAAGCATCTTACGGATGGCATGACAGTAAGAGA
ATTATGCAGTGCTGCCATAACCATGAGTGATAACACTGCGGCCAACTTACTTCTGACAACGATCGGAGGA
CCGAAGGAGCTAACCGCTTTTTTGCACAACATGGGGGATCATGTAACTCGCCTTGATCGTTGGGAACCGG
AGCTGAATGAAGCCATACCAAACGACGAGCGTGACACCACGATGCCTGTAGCAATGGCAACAACGTTGCG
CAAACTATTAACTGGCGAACTACTTACTCTAGCTTCCCGGCAACAATTAATAGACTGGATGGAGGCGGAT
AAAGTTGCAGGACCACTTCTGCGCTCGGCCCTTCCGGCTGGCTGGTTTATTGCTGATAAATCTGGAGCCG
GTGAGCGTGGGTCTCGCGGTATCATTGCAGCACTGGGGCCAGATGGTAAGCCCTCCCGTATCGTAGTTAT
CT
Features (pLannotate 1.2.2; 14 found; start..end, strand, type, name):
    247..835     +  rep_origin     ori: high-copy-number ColE1/pMB1/pBR322/pUC origin of replication
   1018..1070    +  CDS            lacI (fragment): lac repressor; lacI; The lac repressor binds to the lac operator to inhibit transcription in E. coli. This inhibition can be relieved by adding lactose or isopropyl-β-D-thiogalactopyranoside (IPTG).
   1136..1727    -  LTR            LTR: long terminal repeat from Moloney murine leukemia virus
   1922..1946    +  protein_bind   attB2: mutant version of attB; recombination site for the Gateway® BP reaction BP Clonase™
   1966..3282    -  CDS            Myc: MYC_MOUSE - Experimental evidence at protein level: Swiss-Prot protein existence level 1. Transcription factor that binds DNA in a non-specific manner, yet also specifically recognizes the core sequence 5'-CAC[GA]TG-3'. Activates the transcription of growth-related genes. Binds to the VEGFA promoter, promoting VEGFA production and subsequent sprouting angiogenesis. Regulator of somatic reprogramming, controls self-renewal of embryonic stem cells. Functions with TAF6L to activate target gene expression through RNA polymerase II pause release (PubMed:31005419). From Mus musculus (Mouse).
   3303..3327    -  protein_bind   attB1: mutant version of attB; recombination site for the Gateway® BP reaction BP Clonase™
   3378..3752    -  misc_feature   pol region: Moloney murine leukemia virus (MMLV) pol region containing the splice acceptor site
   3762..4178    -  CDS            gag (truncated): truncated Moloney murine leukemia virus (MMLV) gag gene lacking the start codon
   4255..4343    -  misc_feature   MESV Ψ (fragment): packaging signal of murine embryonic stem cell virus
   4395..4594    -  misc_feature   MMLV Ψ: packaging signal of Moloney murine leukemia virus (MMLV)
   4659..5128    -  LTR            LTR: long terminal repeat from Moloney murine leukemia virus
   5129..5250    -  LTR            3' LTR (ΔU3) (fragment): self-inactivating 3' long terminal repeat (LTR) from Moloney murine leukemia virus
   5280..5384    +  promoter       AmpR promoter: bla
   5385..83      +  CDS            AmpR (across the origin): β-lactamase; bla; confers resistance to ampicillin, carbenicillin, and related antibiotics
