[The description below was written by a language model from this plasmid's Addgene catalogue record and pLannotate feature annotations shown in this document.]
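Description:
pMXs-c-Myc-T58A is a Moloney murine leukemia virus (MMLV)-based retroviral expression plasmid built on the pMXs backbone, carrying the mouse c-Myc (Myc) coding sequence with a T58A substitution. In bacteria it is maintained through a high-copy ColE1/pUC-type origin and selected with ampicillin via the β-lactamase gene and its own promoter. The sequenced record is about 6.2 kb, broadly in line with a 4.6 kb backbone plus a 1.3 kb insert. No mammalian selection marker or reporter is annotated.

The viral cassette lies on the reverse strand relative to the annotated numbering. It consists of a 5′ MMLV LTR, the packaging signal (Ψ, with a short MESV-like Ψ fragment also detected), a truncated gag lacking its start codon, and a pol fragment containing the splice acceptor. These are followed by the Myc open reading frame and the 3′ LTR. No separate internal promoter is annotated, so expression is presumably driven by the 5′ LTR, as is standard for pMX-type vectors. The extended packaging region supports efficient encapsidation of the genomic RNA when gag, pol and env are supplied in trans by a packaging cell line. The insert is flanked by attB1 and attB2 sites, which suggests a Gateway recombination step in its history, although the catalogue lists restriction enzyme cloning.

The catalogue describes the mutation as "tyrosine 58 to alanine", but the T58A designation corresponds to threonine 58, a phosphorylation site whose loss is generally known to stabilise Myc protein. The plasmid is intended for retroviral delivery of this mutant into mammalian cells, and it is associated with work on inducing pluripotent stem cells from mouse fibroblasts with defined factors.
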