Addgene plasmid #13372: pMXs-c-Myc-T58A
Purpose: Retroviral expression of mouse c-Myc T58A mutant
Depositing lab: Shinya Yamanaka. Depositing organization: Kyoto University, Center for iPS Cell Research and Application. Publication: Induction of pluripotent stem cells from mouse embryonic and adult fibroblast cultures by defined factors. Takahashi K, Yamanaka S. Cell. 2006 Aug 25. 126(4):663-76. 10.1016/j.cell.2006.07.024 PubMed 16904174.
Backbone
  Vector backbone: pMXs
  Backbone size w/o insert (bp): 4600
  Vector type: Mammalian Expression, Retroviral
Growth in bacteria
  Bacterial resistance: Ampicillin, 100 μg/mL
  Growth temperature: 37°C
  Growth strain: DH5alpha
  Copy number: High Copy
Gene/Insert
  Gene/Insert name: myelocytomatosis oncogene (T58A mutant) (alt name: c-Myc T58A)
  Species: M. musculus (mouse)
  Insert size (bp): 1320
  Mutation: Tyrosine 58 to Alanine
  Entrez Gene: Myc (a.k.a. Myc2, Niard, Nird, bHLHe39)
  Cloning method: Restriction Enzyme
  Sequencing primers: 5′ pMX-S1811
Resource information
  A portion of this plasmid was derived from a plasmid made by: pMXs is from Dr. Toshio Kitamura of the University of Tokyo, the Institute of Medical Science. If you use this plasmid in a paper, please cite: Retrovirus-mediated gene transfer and expression cloning: powerful tools in functional genomics. Exp Hematol. 2003 Nov;31(11):1007-14. Kitamura T, Koshino Y, Shibata F, Oki T, Nakajima H, Nosaka T, Kumagai H.
Terms and licenses: Academic/Nonprofit Terms; Industry Terms: Not Available to Industry
Depositor comments: The sequence of primer pMX-S1811 is GAC GGC ATC GCA GCT TGG ATA CAC.
How to cite: pMXs-c-Myc-T58A was a gift from Shinya Yamanaka (Addgene plasmid # 13372 ; http://n2t.net/addgene:13372 ; RRID:Addgene_13372)
