>Addgene plasmid #13372 | pMXs-c-Myc-T58A | addgene partial sequence | sequence record 19751 | 13372 with pBMN5'
CCTCTAGACTGCCGGATCTAGCTAGTTAATTAAGGATCCCAGTGTGGTGGTACGGGAAATCACAAGTTTG
TACAAAAAAGCAGGCTCCGCGGCCGCCCCCTTCACCATGCCCCTCAACGTGAACTTCACCAACAGGAACT
ATGACCTCGACTACGACTCCGTACAGCCCTATTTCATCTGCGACGAGGAAGAGAATTTCTATCACCAGCA
ACAGCAGAGCGAGCTGCAGCCGCCCGCGCCCAGTGAGGATATCTGGAAGAAATTCGAGCTGCTTCCCGCC
CCGCCCCTGTCCCCGAGCCGCCGCTCCGGGCTCTGCTCTCCATCCTATGTTGCGGTCGCTACGTCCTTCT
CCCCAAGGGAAGACGATGACGGCGGCGGTGGCAACTTCTCCACCGCCGATCAGCTGGAGATGATGACCGA
GTTACTTGGAGGAGACATGGTGAACCAGAGCTTCATCTGCGATCCTGACGACGAGACCTTCATCAAGAAC
ATCATCATCCAGGACTGTATGTGGAGCGGTTTCTCAGCCGCTGCCAAGCTGGTCTCGGAGAAGCTGGCCT
CCTACCAGGCTGCGCGCAAAGACAGCACCAGCCTGAGCCCCGCCCGCGGGCACAGCGTCTGCTCCACCTC
CAGCCTGTACCTGCAGGACCTCACCGCCGCCGCGTCCGAGTGCATTGACCCCTCAGTGGTCTTTCCCTAC
CCGCTCAACGACAGCAGCTCGCCCAAATCCTGTACCTCGTCCGATTCCACGGCCTTCTCTC
